>Addgene plasmid #114811 | AT1G67510 X006_pECIA14 | addgene full sequence | sequence record 270345 | Addgene NGS Result
GTAAAACGACGGCCAGTGAATTAATTCGTTGCAGGACAGGATGTGGTGCCCGATGTGACTAGCTCTTTGC
TGCAGGCCGTCCTATCCTCTGGTTCCGATAAGAGACCCAGAACTCCGGCCCCCCACCGCCCACCGCCACC
CCCATACATATGTGGTACGCAAGTAAGAGTGCCTGCGCATGCCCCATGTGCCCCACCAAGAGCTTTGCAT
CCCATACAAGTCCCCAAAGTGGAGAACCGAACCAATTCTTCGCGGGCAGAACAAAAGCTTCTGCACACGT
CTCCACTCGAATTTGGAGCCGGCCGGCGTGTGCAAAAGAGGTGAATCGAACGAAAGACCCGTGTGTAAAG
CCGCGTTTCCAAAATGTATAAAACCGAGAGCATCTGGCCAATGTGCATCAGTTGTGGTCAGCAGCAAAAT
CAAGTGAATCATCTCAGTGCAACTAAAGGGGGGATCCGATCTCAATATGAAGTTATGCATATTACTGGCC
GTCGTGGCCTTTGTTGGCCTCTCGCTCGGGTCCCCCGACGGTATCGCTTTACTCTCACTCAAATCCGCCG
TCGATCACTCCTCCTCCTCCGCTTTCTCCGATTGGAACGATAACGACACCGATCCTTGTCATTGGTCCGG
AATCTCCTGTATGAACATCTCAGACTCTTCTACCTCTCGCGTCGTTGGAATTTCCCTCGCCGGAAAACAT
CTCCGTGGCTACATCCCCTCAGAGCTTGGCTCACTTATTTACCTCCGTCGTCTTAACCTCCACAACAACG
AACTTTACGGTTCAATTCCTACTCAATTATTCAACGCGACGTCGCTTCATAGTATCTTCTTATACGGTAA
CAATCTCTCCGGTACTCTTCCTCCTTCGATCTGTAAACTCCCAAAGCTTCAGAATCTCGATTTGTCTATG
AATTCGCTCTCTGGAACTCTTTCACCGGATCTCAACAAGTGTAAACAGCTTCAACGGTTGATCCTCTCCG
CTAACAACTTTTCCGGTGAGATTCCTGGTGATATCTGGCCGGAATTGACTAATTTAGCTCAGCTTGATCT
CTCTGCTAACGAATTTTCCGGCGAAATCCCTAAGGATATCGGAGAGCTTAAGTCTCTCTCTGGTACTTTG
AATCTCTCCTTTAACCATTTATCCGGCCAAATCCCTAATTCCTTAGGAAATCTACCGGTGACAGTCTCTC
TTGATCTCCGGAACAACGATTTCTCCGGCGAGATTCCTCAATCTGGTTCGTTCTCTAACCAGGGGCCAAC
CGCATTTCTCAATAATCCGAAACTGTGTGGTTTCCCTCTCCAGAAAACTTGTAAAGACACTGATGAGAAC
TCTCCGGGGACTCGAAAGTCGCCCGAGAATAATGCGGATTCTAGAAGAGGGTTAAGTCTGGAGGTGCTGT
TCCAGGGACCAAGCGGCAATCCCGGCGGCGATCTGGCCCCCCAGATGCTGCGCGAGCTGCAGGAGACCAA
TGCCGCCCTGCAGGACGTGCGCGAGCTGCTGCGCCACCGCGTGAAGGAGATCACCTTCCTGAAGAACACC
GTGATGGAGTGCGACGCCTGCGGCATGCAGCCCTCTAGAGGCTCCGGCTCCATCATCCCAGTTGAGGAGG
AGAACCCGGACTTCTGGAACCGCGAGGCAGCCGAGGCCCTGGGTGCCGCCAAGAAGCTGCAGCCTGCACA
GACAGCCGCCAAGAACCTCATCATCTTCCTGGGCGATGGGATGGGGGTGTCTACGGTGACAGCTGCCAGG
ATCCTAAAAGGGCAGAAGAAGGACAAACTGGGGCCTGAGATACCCCTGGCCATGGACCGCTTCCCATATG
TGGCTCTGTCCAAGACATACAATGTAGACAAACATGTGCCAGACAGTGGAGCCACAGCCACGGCCTACCT
GTGCGGGGTCAAGGGCAACTTCCAGACCATTGGCTTGAGTGCAGCCGCCCGCTTTAACCAGTGCAACACG
ACACGCGGCAACGAGGTCATCTCCGTGATGAATCGGGCCAAGAAAGCAGGGAAGTCAGTGGGAGTGGTAA
CCACCACACGAGTGCAGCACGCCTCGCCAGCCGGCACCTACGCCCACACGGTGAACCGCAACTGGTACTC
GGACGCCGACGTGCCTGCCTCGGCCCGCCAGGAGGGGTGCCAGGACATCGCTACGCAGCTCATCTCCAAC
ATGGACATTGACGTGATCCTAGGTGGAGGCCGAAAGTACATGTTTCGCATGGGAACCCCAGACCCTGAGT
ACCCAGATGACTACAGCCAAGGTGGGACCAGGCTGGACGGGAAGAATCTGGTGCAGGAATGGCTGGCGAA
GCGCCAGGGTGCCCGGTATGTGTGGAACCGCACTGAGCTCATGCAGGCTTCCCTGGACCCGTCTGTGACC
CATCTCATGGGTCTCTTTGAGCCTGGAGACATGAAATACGAGATCCACCGAGACTCCACACTGGACCCCT
CCCTGATGGAGATGACAGAGGCTGCCCTGCGCCTGCTGAGCAGGAACCCCCGCGGCTTCTTCCTCTTCGT
GGAGGGTGGTCGCATCGACCATGGTCATCATGAAAGCAGGGCTTACCGGGCACTGACTGAGACGATCATG
TTCGACGACGCCATTGAGAGGGCGGGCCAGCTCACCAGCGAGGAGGACACGCTGAGCCTCGTCACTGCCG
ACCACTCCCACGTCTTCTCCTTCGGAGGCTACCCCCTGCGAGGGAGCTCCATCTTCGGGCTGGCCCCTGG
CAAGGCCCGGGACAGGAAGGCCTACACGGTCCTCCTATACGGAAACGGTCCAGGCTATGTGCTCAAGGAC
GGCGCCCGGCCGGATGTTACCGAGAGCGAGAGCGGGAGCCCCGAGTATCGGCAGCAGTCAGCAGTGCCCC
TGGACGAAGAGACCCACGCAGGCGAGGACGTGGCGGTGTTCGCGCGCGGCCCGCAGGCGCACCTGGTTCA
CGGCGTGCAGGAGCAGACCTTCATAGCGCACGTCATGGCCTTCGCCGCCTGCCTGGAGCCCTACACCGCC
TGCGACCTGGCGCCCCCCGCCGGCACCACCGACGCCGCGCACCCGGGTTCTAGAGGAAGCACCTCCGGCG
ATAACGATTACAAGGATGATGATGATAAGGCCAGCGGCACCGGTCATCATCACCATCACCATTGAGTTTA
AACCCGCTGATCAGCCTCGACTGTGCCTTCTAAGGCCTGAGCTCGCTGATCAGCCTCGATCGAGGATCCA
GACATGATAAGATACATTGATGAGTTTGGACAAACCACAACTAGAATGCAGTGAAAAAAATGCTTTATTT
GTGAAATTTGTGATGCTATTGCTTTATTTGTAACCATTATAAGCTGCAATAAACAAGTTAACAACAACAA
TTGCATTCATTTTATGTTTCAGGTTCAGGGGGAGGTGTGGGAGGTTTTTTAAAGCAAGTAAAACCTCTAC
AAATGTGGTATGGCTGATTATGATCAGTCGACCTGCAGGCATGCAAGCTTGGCGTAATCATGGTCATAGC
TGTTTCCTGTGTGAAATTGTTATCCGCTCACAATTCCACACAACATACGAGCCGGAAGCATAAAGTGTAA
AGCCTGGGGTGCCTAATGAGTGAGCTAACTCACATTAATTGCGTTGCGCTCACTGCCCGCTTTCCAGTCG
GGAAACCTGTCGTGCCAGCTGCATTAATGAATCGGCCAACGCGCGGGGAGAGGCGGTTTGCGTATTGGGC
GCTCTTCCGCTTCCTCGCTCACTGACTCGCTGCGCTCGGTCGTTCGGCTGCGGCGAGCGGTATCAGCTCA
CTCAAAGGCGGTAATACGGTTATCCACAGAATCAGGGGATAACGCAGGAAAGAACATGTGAGCAAAAGGC
CAGCAAAAGGCCAGGAACCGTAAAAAGGCCGCGTTGCTGGCGTTTTTCCATAGGCTCCGCCCCCCTGACG
AGCATCACAAAAATCGACGCTCAAGTCAGAGGTGGCGAAACCCGACAGGACTATAAAGATACCAGGCGTT
TCCCCCTGGAAGCTCCCTCGTGCGCTCTCCTGTTCCGACCCTGCCGCTTACCGGATACCTGTCCGCCTTT
CTCCCTTCGGGAAGCGTGGCGCTTTCTCATAGCTCACGCTGTAGGTATCTCAGTTCGGTGTAGGTCGTTC
GCTCCAAGCTGGGCTGTGTGCACGAACCCCCCGTTCAGCCCGACCGCTGCGCCTTATCCGGTAACTATCG
TCTTGAGTCCAACCCGGTAAGACACGACTTATCGCCACTGGCAGCAGCCACTGGTAACAGGATTAGCAGA
GCGAGGTATGTAGGCGGTGCTACAGAGTTCTTGAAGTGGTGGCCTAACTACGGCTACACTAGAAGAACAG
TATTTGGTATCTGCGCTCTGCTGAAGCCAGTTACCTTCGGAAAAAGAGTTGGTAGCTCTTGATCCGGCAA
ACAAACCACCGCTGGTAGCGGTGGTTTTTTTGTTTGCAAGCAGCAGATTACGCGCAGAAAAAAAGGATCT
CAAGAAGATCCTTTGATCTTTTCTACGGGGTCTGACGCTCAGTGGAACGAAAACTCACGTTAAGGGATTT
TGGTCATGAGATTATCAAAAAGGATCTTCACCTAGATCCTTTTAAATTAAAAATGAAGTTTTAAATCAAT
CTAAAGTATATATGAGTAAACTTGGTCTGACAGTTACCAATGCTTAATCAGTGAGGCACCTATCTCAGCG
ATCTGTCTATTTCGTTCATCCATAGTTGCCTGACTCCCCGTCGTGTAGATAACTACGATACGGGAGGGCT
TACCATCTGGCCCCAGTGCTGCAATGATACCGCGAGACCCACGCTCACCGGCTCCAGATTTATCAGCAAT
AAACCAGCCAGCCGGAAGGGCCGAGCGCAGAAGTGGTCCTGCAACTTTATCCGCCTCCATCCAGTCTATT
AATTGTTGCCGGGAAGCTAGAGTAAGTAGTTCGCCAGTTAATAGTTTGCGCAACGTTGTTGCCATTGCTA
CAGGCATCGTGGTGTCACGCTCGTCGTTTGGTATGGCTTCATTCAGCTCCGGTTCCCAACGATCAAGGCG
AGTTACATGATCCCCCATGTTGTGCAAAAAAGCGGTTAGCTCCTTCGGTCCTCCGATCGTTGTCAGAAGT
AAGTTGGCCGCAGTGTTATCACTCATGGTTATGGCAGCACTGCATAATTCTCTTACTGTCATGCCATCCG
TAAGATGCTTTTCTGTGACTGGTGAGTACTCAACCAAGTCATTCTGAGAATAGTGTATGCGGCGACCGAG
TTGCTCTTGCCCGGCGTCAATACGGGATAATACCGCGCCACATAGCAGAACTTTAAAAGTGCTCATCATT
GGAAAACGTTCTTCGGGGCGAAAACTCTCAAGGATCTTACCGCTGTTGAGATCCAGTTCGATGTAACCCA
CTCGTGCACCCAACTGATCTTCAGCATCTTTTACTTTCACCAGCGTTTCTGGGTGAGCAAAAACAGGAAG
GCAAAATGCCGCAAAAAAGGGAATAAGGGCGACACGGAAATGTTGAATACTCATACTCTTCCTTTTTCAA
TATTATTGAAGCATTTATCAGGGTTATTGTCTCATGAGCGGATACATATTTGAATGTATTTAGAAAAATA
AACAAATAGGGGTTCCGCGCACATTTCCCCGAAAAGTGCCACCTGACGTCTAAGAAACCATTATTATCAT
GACATTAACCTATAAAAATAGGCGTATCACGAGGCCCTTTCGTCTCGCGCGTTTCGGTGATGACGGTGAA
AACCTCTGACACATGCAGCTCCCGGAGACGGTCACAGCTTGTCTGTAAGCGGATGCCGGGAGCAGACAAG
CCCGTCAGGGCGCGTCAGCGGGTGTTGGCGGGTGTCGGGGCTGGCTTAACTATGCGGCATCAGAGCAGAT
TGTACTGAGAGTGCACCATATGCGGTGTGAAATACCGCACAGATGCGTAAGGAGAAAATACCGCATCAGG
CGCCATTCGCCATTCAGGCTGCGCAACTGTTGGGAAGGGCGATCGGTGCGGGCCTCTTCGCTATTACGCC
AGCTGGCGAAAGGGGGATGTGCTGCAAGGCGATTAAGTTGGGTAACGCCAGGGTTTTCCCAGTCACGACG
TT
Features (pLannotate 1.2.2; 18 found; start..end, strand, type, name):
     23..449     +  promoter       MT promoter: Drosophila metallothionein promoter
    467..520     +  sig_peptide    BiP signal sequence: Drosophila BiP signal sequence
   1382..1588    +  CDS            COMP (fragment): COMP_HUMAN - Experimental evidence at protein level: Swiss-Prot protein existence level 1. May play a role in the structural integrity of cartilage via its interaction with other extracellular matrix proteins such as the collagens and fibronectin. Can mediate the interaction of chondrocytes with the cartilage extracellular matrix through interaction with cell surface integrin receptors. Could play a role in the pathogenesis of osteoarthritis. Potent suppressor of apoptosis in both primary chondrocytes and transformed cells. Suppresses apoptosis by blocking the activation of caspase-3 and by in
   1591..3043    +  CDS            SEAP (fragment): secreted alkaline phosphatase from human placenta The natural enzyme has a C-terminal transmembrane sequence that is replaced by a GPI anchor.
   3080..3109    +  CDS            2xFLAG (fragment): two tandem FLAG® epitope tags
   3215..3349    -  polyA_signal   SV40 poly(A) signal: SV40 polyadenylation signal
   3372..3456    -  CDS            large T antigen (fragment): large T antigen from SV40 (simian virus 40)
   3456..3480    +  misc_feature   MCS (fragment): pUC18/19 multiple cloning site
   3517..3533    -  protein_bind   lac operator: The lac repressor binds to the lac operator to inhibit transcription in E. coli. This inhibition can be relieved by adding lactose or isopropyl-β-D-thiogalactopyranoside (IPTG). lac repressor encoded by lacI
   3541..3571    -  promoter       lac promoter: promoter for the E. coli lac operon
   3586..3607    -  protein_bind   CAP binding site: CAP binding activates transcription in the presence of cAMP. E. coli catabolite activator protein
   3620..3712    -  CDS            lacI (fragment): lac repressor; lacI; The lac repressor binds to the lac operator to inhibit transcription in E. coli. This inhibition can be relieved by adding lactose or isopropyl-β-D-thiogalactopyranoside (IPTG).
   3895..4483    -  rep_origin     ori: high-copy-number ColE1/pMB1/pBR322/pUC origin of replication
   4654..5514    -  CDS            AmpR: β-lactamase; bla; confers resistance to ampicillin, carbenicillin, and related antibiotics
   5515..5619    -  promoter       AmpR promoter: bla
   5714..5749    +  CDS            rop (fragment): Rop protein, which maintains plasmids at low copy number; rop
   5851..5950    +  misc_feature   bom (fragment): basis of mobility region from pBR322
   5956..21      -  CDS            lacZα (fragment) (across the origin): LacZα fragment of β-galactosidase; lacZ fragment
