[The description below was written by a language model from this plasmid's Addgene catalogue record and pLannotate feature annotations shown in this document.]
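Description:
AT1G67510 X006_pECIA14 is an insect-cell expression plasmid built on the pECIA14 backbone. It serves as the "prey" construct in a paired bait/prey system for detecting extracellular protein interactions, and is meant to be used with the corresponding pECIA2 bait vector. In E. coli it is propagated as a high-copy plasmid through a ColE1/pUC-type origin and selected with ampicillin via the β-lactamase gene. The remaining bacterial annotations (lac promoter/operator, and fragments of lacZα, lacI, rop and bom) are remnants of the cloning backbone and are not functional parts of the payload. No selectable marker for insect cells is annotated.

The expression cassette is driven by the Drosophila metallothionein promoter, so transcription in Drosophila cell culture is induced with copper sulfate. A Drosophila BiP signal sequence follows the promoter and directs the product into the secretory pathway. The insert, added by ligation-independent cloning, is the extracellular domain of the Arabidopsis thaliana leucine-rich repeat receptor kinase AT1G67510. It has no annotation of its own but would occupy the unannotated gap between the signal peptide and the downstream tags.

The ectodomain is fused at its C-terminus to several modules:
- A COMP coiled-coil helix that pentamerises the protein. The depositor describes it as rat, while the annotation tool matched it to the human protein.
- Human placental alkaline phosphatase.
- A FLAG epitope.
- A hexahistidine tag, which the depositor reports but the feature table does not annotate.

An SV40 polyadenylation signal lies downstream of the cassette, although it is annotated on the opposite strand. Pentamerisation raises avidity so that weak, transient ectodomain contacts can be captured. The phosphatase gives an enzymatic readout of prey binding to immobilised bait. The plasmid belongs to a collection used to map the extracellular interaction network of Arabidopsis LRR receptor kinases.
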