Addgene plasmid #114811: AT1G67510 X006_pECIA14
Purpose: Prey vector AT1G67510 X006_pECIA14 should be used with bait vector AT1G67510 X006_pECIA2.
Depositing lab: Youssef Belkhadir. Depositing organization: Gregor Mendel Institute of Molecular Plant Biology. Publication: An extracellular network of Arabidopsis leucine-rich repeat receptor kinases. Smakowska-Luzan E, Mott GA, Parys K, Stegmann M, Howton TC, Layeghifard M, Neuhold J, Lehner A, Kong J, Grunwald K, Weinberger N, Satbhai SB, Mayer D, Busch W, Madalinski M, Stolt-Bergner P, Provart NJ, Mukhtar MS, Zipfel C, Desveaux D, Guttman DS, Belkhadir Y. Nature. 2018 Jan 18;553(7688):342-346. doi: 10.1038/nature25184. Epub 2018 Jan 10. PubMed 29320478.
Backbone
  Vector backbone: pECIA14
  Backbone manufacturer: Chris Garcia (Addgene plasmid # 47051)
  Vector type: Insect Expression
Growth in bacteria
  Bacterial resistance: Ampicillin, 100 μg/mL
  Growth temperature: 37°C
  Growth strain: DH5alpha
  Copy number: High Copy
Gene/Insert
  Gene/Insert name: AT1G67510
  Species: A. thaliana (mustard weed)
  Entrez Gene: AT1G67510 (a.k.a. AT1G67510, T1F15.2, T1F15_2)
  Promoter: Metallothionein (Copper-Inducible)
  Cloning method: Ligation Independent Cloning
Terms and licenses: Academic/Nonprofit Terms; Industry Terms: Not Available to Industry
Depositor comments: Plasmid for secreted expression in Drosophila cell culture by induction via CuSO4. Insert is an extracellular domain of indicated LRR-RK, C-terminally tagged with Pentameric rat COMP helix, Alkaline Phosphatase (human, placental), Flag, and hexahistidine tags. Insert Protein Sequence: SPDGIALLSLKSAVDHSSSSAFSDWNDNDTDPCHWSGISCMNISDSSTSRVVGISLAGKHLRGYIPSELGSLIYLRRLNLHNNELYGSIPTQLFNATSLHSIFLYGNNLSGTLPPSICKLPKLQNLDLSMNSLSGTLSPDLNKCKQLQRLILSANNFSGEIPGDIWPELTNLAQLDLSANEFSGEIPKDIGELKSLSGTLNLSFNHLSGQIPNSLGNLPVTVSLDLRNNDFSGEIPQSGSFSNQGPTAFLNNPKLCGFPLQKTCKDTDENSPGTRKSPENNADSRRGLS
How to cite: AT1G67510 X006_pECIA14 was a gift from Youssef Belkhadir (Addgene plasmid # 114811 ; http://n2t.net/addgene:114811 ; RRID:Addgene_114811)
